Addgene plasmid #160671: pJMP2824
Purpose: Mobile CRISPRi sfGFP 'test', empty sgRNA
Depositing lab: Jason Peters. Depositing organization: University of Wisconsin, Madison. Publication: Programmable Gene Knockdown in Diverse Bacteria Using Mobile-CRISPRi. Banta AB, Ward RD, Tran JS, Bacon EE, Peters JM. Curr Protoc Microbiol. 2020 Dec;59(1):e130. doi: 10.1002/cpmc.130. PubMed 33332762.
Backbone
  Vector backbone: R6Kγ
  Vector type: Bacterial Expression
  Selectable markers: Spectinomycin
Growth in bacteria
  Bacterial resistance: Ampicillin, 100 μg/mL
  Growth temperature: 37°C
  Growth strain: BW25141
  Copy number: High Copy
Gene/Insert
  Gene/Insert name: empty sgRNA (BsaI)
  gRNA/shRNA sequence: N/A
  Species: Synthetic
  Cloning method: Gibson Cloning
Terms and licenses: Academic/Nonprofit Terms; Industry Terms: Not Available to Industry
How to cite: pJMP2824 was a gift from Jason Peters (Addgene plasmid # 160671 ; http://n2t.net/addgene:160671 ; RRID:Addgene_160671)
