[The description below was written by a language model from this plasmid's Addgene catalogue record and pLannotate feature annotations shown in this document.]
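Description:
pJMP2824 is a Mobile-CRISPRi bacterial expression plasmid built on an R6Kγ backbone, serving as the sfGFP "test" version of the system with an empty sgRNA cassette. The R6K γ origin needs the pi initiator protein supplied in trans, so the plasmid replicates only in pir-type E. coli hosts and behaves as a suicide vector elsewhere. It is maintained with ampicillin through a backbone β-lactamase gene. An incP oriT allows conjugative transfer into recipient bacteria. Several short annotated fragments (p15A ori, rop, bom, lacZα, CmR, GmR) appear to be leftover partial matches rather than functional parts.

The payload lies between the Tn7L and Tn7R ends, forming a mini-Tn7 transposon that can be inserted into a recipient chromosome. The record shows no transposase genes on this plasmid, so these would have to be provided separately. Within the transposon are a lacIq-driven lacI repressor, a 3xMyc-tagged catalytically dead S. pyogenes Cas9 (D10A/H840A) downstream of a hybrid promoter region annotated with PLtetO-1 and lac operator fragments, and an sgRNA scaffold (tracrRNA fragment) preceded by another lac operator. This arrangement is consistent with IPTG-inducible control of both CRISPRi components. The sgRNA position carries no spacer and is designed to accept one via BsaI sites. A superfolder GFP gene is also included, though its promoter is not annotated. It provides a co-integrated fluorescent target for measuring knockdown efficiency in a new host, and this spacer-free version is suited to serving as a non-targeting reference or as a parent for cloning guides. An aadA spectinomycin/streptomycin resistance gene flanked by FRT sites selects for integrants and can be excised by FLP recombinase. The rrnB T1 and lambda t0 terminators insulate the cassette.
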