Features (pLannotate 1.2.2; 33 found; start..end, strand, type, name):
      1..78      +  promoter       lacIq promoter: lacI (mutant); In the lacIq allele, a single base change in the promoter boosts expression of the lacI gene about 10-fold.
     79..1161    +  CDS            lacI: lac repressor; lacI; The lac repressor binds to the lac operator to inhibit transcription in E. coli. This inhibition can be relieved by adding lactose or isopropyl-β-D-thiogalactopyranoside (IPTG).
   1174..1195    +  protein_bind   CAP binding site: CAP binding activates transcription in the presence of cAMP. E. coli catabolite activator protein
   1266..1352    +  ncRNA          Thr leader (fragment): Accession: RF00506 - Threonine operon leader
   1445..1462    +  protein_bind   lac operator (fragment): The lac repressor binds to the lac operator to inhibit transcription in E. coli. This inhibition can be relieved by adding lactose or isopropyl-β-D-thiogalactopyranoside (IPTG). lac repressor encoded by lacI
   1532..1599    +  misc_RNA       tracrRNA (fragment): trans-activating CRISPR RNA for the Streptococcus pyogenes CRISPR/Cas9 system
   1837..2550    +  CDS            Superfolder GFP: Superfolder GFP is a basic (constitutively fluorescent) green fluorescent protein published in 2005, derived from Aequorea victoria. It is reported to be a very rapidly-maturing weak dimer.
   2695..2742    -  protein_bind   FRT: FLP-mediated recombination occurs in the 8-bp core sequence TCTAGAAA (Turan and Bode, 2011). FLP recombinase from the Saccharomyces cerevisiae 2μ plasmid
   2819..2847    +  promoter       Pc promoter: intI1 (promoter lies within the coding sequence); class 1 integron promoter
   2880..2951    -  CDS            int (fragment): INT2_ECOLX - Protein inferred from homology: Swiss-Prot protein existence level 3. Putative integrase believed to be involved in the insertion of antibiotic resistance genes into plasmids and transposons. From Escherichia coli.
   3037..3093    +  CDS            GmR (fragment): gentamycin acetyltransferase; aacC1; confers resistance to gentamycin
   3100..3888    +  CDS            aadA: S3AD_ECOLX - Experimental evidence at protein level: Swiss-Prot protein existence level 1. Mediates bacterial resistance to the antibiotics streptomycin and spectinomycin. From Escherichia coli.
   3917..3950    -  protein_bind   FRT (minimal): supports FLP-mediated excision but not integration (Turan and Bode, 2011) FLP recombinase from the Saccharomyces cerevisiae 2μ plasmid
   4015..4101    -  terminator     rrnB T1 terminator: Escherichia coli rrnB; transcription terminator T1 from the E. coli rrnB gene
   4165..4194    -  CDS            CmR (fragment): chloramphenicol acetyltransferase confers resistance to chloramphenicol
   4204..4298    -  terminator     lambda t0 terminator: transcription terminator from phage lambda
   4319..4343    +  misc_feature   MCS (fragment): pBluescript multiple cloning site
   4347..4545    +  mobile_element Tn7R (fragment): mini-Tn7 element (right end of the Tn7 transposon) Tn7
   4617..4685    +  CDS            lacZα (fragment): LacZα fragment of β-galactosidase; lacZ fragment
   4691..4790    -  misc_feature   bom (fragment): basis of mobility region from pBR322
   4892..4927    -  CDS            rop (fragment): Rop protein, which maintains plasmids at low copy number; rop
   5022..5126    +  promoter       AmpR promoter: bla
   5127..5987    +  CDS            AmpR: β-lactamase; bla; confers resistance to ampicillin, carbenicillin, and related antibiotics
   6160..6185    +  CDS            bla(M) (fragment): β-lactamase lacking the signal sequence; bla(M); allows cytosolic expression of β-lactamase
   6288..6676    +  rep_origin     R6K γ ori: γ replication origin from E. coli plasmid R6K; requires the R6K initiator protein pi for replication
   6687..6726    +  CDS            λ integrase (fragment): integrase from phage λ; int
   6945..7053    +  oriT           oriT: incP origin of transfer
   7157..7322    +  mobile_element Tn7L: mini-Tn7 element (left end of the Tn7 transposon) Tn7
   7477..7566    -  CDS            3xMyc: 3 tandem Myc epitope tags
   7576..11679   -  CDS            dCas9: catalytically dead mutant of the Cas9 endonuclease from the Streptococcus pyogenes Type II CRISPR/Cas system RNA-guided DNA-binding protein that lacks endonuclease activity due to the D10A mutation in the RuvC catalytic domain and the H840A mutation in the HNH catalytic domain
  11700..11721   -  promoter       PLtetO-1 promoter (fragment): modified phage lambda PL promoter with tet operator sites (Lutz and Bujard, 1997)
  11721..11738   -  protein_bind   lac operator (fragment): The lac repressor binds to the lac operator to inhibit transcription in E. coli. This inhibition can be relieved by adding lactose or isopropyl-β-D-thiogalactopyranoside (IPTG). lac repressor encoded by lacI
  11795..11914   +  rep_origin     p15A ori (fragment): Plasmids containing the medium-copy-number p15A origin of replication can be propagated in E. coli cells that contain a second plasmid with the ColE1 origin.
>Addgene plasmid #160671 | pJMP2824 | addgene full sequence | sequence record 314829 | Addgene NGS Result
GACACCATCGAATGGTGCAAAACCTTTCGCGGTATGGCATGATAGCGCCCGGAAGAGAGTCAATTCAGGG
TGGTGAATGTGAAACCAGTAACGTTATACGATGTCGCAGAGTATGCCGGTGTCTCTTATCAGACCGTTTC
CCGCGTGGTGAACCAGGCCAGCCACGTTTCTGCGAAAACGCGGGAAAAAGTGGAAGCGGCGATGGCGGAG
CTGAATTACATTCCCAACCGCGTGGCACAACAACTGGCGGGCAAACAGTCGTTGCTGATTGGCGTTGCCA
CCTCCAGTCTGGCCCTGCACGCGCCGTCGCAAATTGTCGCGGCGATTAAATCTCGCGCCGATCAACTGGG
TGCCAGCGTGGTGGTGTCGATGGTAGAACGAAGCGGCGTCGAAGCCTGTAAAGCGGCGGTGCACAATCTT
CTCGCGCAACGCGTCAGTGGGCTGATCATTAACTATCCGCTGGATGACCAGGATGCCATTGCTGTGGAAG
CTGCCTGCACTAATGTTCCGGCGTTATTTCTTGATGTCTCTGACCAGACACCCATCAACAGTATTATTTT
CTCCCATGAAGATGGTACGCGACTGGGCGTGGAGCATCTGGTCGCATTGGGTCACCAGCAAATCGCGCTG
TTAGCGGGCCCATTAAGTTCTGTCTCGGCGCGTCTGCGTCTGGCTGGCTGGCATAAATATCTCACTCGCA
ATCAAATTCAGCCGATAGCGGAACGGGAAGGCGACTGGAGTGCCATGTCCGGTTTTCAACAAACCATGCA
AATGCTGAATGAGGGCATCGTTCCCACTGCGATGCTGGTTGCCAACGATCAGATGGCGCTGGGCGCAATG
CGCGCCATTACCGAGTCCGGGCTGCGCGTTGGTGCGGATATCTCGGTAGTGGGATACGACGATACCGAAG
ATAGCTCATGTTATATCCCGCCGTTAACCACCATCAAACAGGATTTTCGCCTGCTGGGGCAAACCAGCGT
GGACCGCTTGCTGCAACTCTCTCAGGGCCAGGCGGTGAAGGGCAATCAGCTGTTGCCCGTCTCACTGGTG
AAAAGAAAAACCACCCTGGCGCCCAATACGCAAACCGCCTCTCCCCGCGCGTTGGCCGATTCATTAATGC
AGCTGGCACGACAGGTTTCCCGACTGGAAAGCGGGCAGTGAGCGCAACGCAATTAATGTAAGTTAGCTCA
CTCATTAGGCACCCCACCCGGGTCCTTGAGCCCCATTATCACCTCCAAAGCCTTCTCGTCTGGTCAGTTT
CACCTGTTTTACGTAAAAACCCGCTTCGGCGGGTTTTTACTTTTGGGGAAACACAGAAAAAAGCCCGCAC
CTGACAGTGCGGGCTTTTTTTTTCGACCAAAGGTGCGACTACTCTTGCCTACTACCTATCGACTGAGCTG
AAAGAATTCCTAAAGATCTATAAATGTGAGCGGATAACATTGACATTGTGAGCGGATAACAAGATACTTC
TAGTTGAGACCAACTTTGGTCTCCACCATAGCGGTCGGTCTCTGTTTAAGAGCTATGCTGGAAACAGCAT
AGCAAGTTTAAATAAGGCTAGTCCGTTATCAACTTGAAAAAGTGGCACCGAGTCGGTGCTTTTTTTTTGA
ATTCATGTGGCTGACCGTTCTGTTGTCTCTCGCTCTTCCGAGTAGACGAACAATAAGGCCTCCCTAACGG
GGGGCCTTTTTTATTGATAACAAAAGTCAGTGCTTCCGCTATTTCCAAAATACCGGGCTAATACGGTTTA
AACGAAAATTTATCAAAAAGAGTATTGACTTAAAGTCTAACCTATAGGATACTTACAGCCAGATCTGAGC
GAGAAGGAGGTAAAGTATGAGCAAAGGAGAAGAACTTTTCACTGGAGTTGTCCCAATTCTTGTTGAATTA
GATGGTGATGTTAATGGGCACAAATTTTCTGTCCGTGGAGAGGGTGAAGGTGATGCTACAAACGGAAAAC
TCACCCTTAAATTTATTTGCACTACTGGAAAACTACCTGTTCCGTGGCCAACACTTGTCACTACTCTGAC
CTATGGTGTTCAATGCTTTTCCCGTTATCCGGATCACATGAAACGGCATGACTTTTTCAAGAGTGCCATG
CCCGAAGGTTATGTACAGGAACGCACTATATCTTTCAAAGATGACGGGACCTACAAGACGCGTGCTGAAG
TCAAGTTTGAAGGTGATACCCTTGTTAATCGTATCGAGTTAAAGGGTATTGATTTTAAAGAAGATGGAAA
CATTCTTGGACACAAACTGGAGTACAACTTTAACTCACACAATGTATACATCACGGCAGACAAACAAAAG
AATGGAATCAAAGCTAACTTCAAAATTCGCCACAACGTTGAAGATGGTTCCGTTCAACTAGCAGACCATT
ATCAACAAAATACTCCAATTGGCGATGGCCCTGTCCTTTTACCAGACAACCATTACCTGTCGACACAATC
TGTCCTTTCGAAAGATCCCAACGAAAAGCGTGACCACATGGTCCTTCTTGAGTTTGTAACTGCTGCTGGG
ATTACACATGGCATGGATGAGCTCTACAAATAATAAGTTTAAACGACCTCCTGGATTTGCTCAGACAGCC
TTTTCGTCATTCGTTTCAGCCAAAAAACTTAAGACCGCCGGTCTTGTCCACTACCTTGCAGTAATGCGGT
GGACAGGATCGGCGGTTTTCTTTTCTCTTCTCAAGAAGTTCCTATACTTTCTAGAGAATAGGAACTTCGG
AATAGGAACTTCCTCCTGAACGGCCATAAGAACGAAGGCTGTCTGTTGAACTCTCGAGCCGTGGAAACGG
ATGAAGGCACGAACCCAGTTGACATAAGCCTGTTCGGTTCGTAAACTGTAATGCAGTGATCTAAAGAGGA
GAAAGGATCTATGCGCTCACGCAACTGGTCCAGAACCTTGACCGAACGCAGCGGTGGTAACGGCGCAGTG
GCGGTTTTCATGGCTTGTTATGACTGTTTTTTTGGGGTACAGTCTATGCCTCGGGCATCCAAGCAGCAAG
CGCGTTACGCCGTGGGTCGATGTTTGATGTTATGGAGCAGCAACGATGTTACGCAGCAGGGCAGTCGCCC
TAAAACAAAGTTAAACATCATGAGGGAAGCGGTGATCGCCGAAGTATCGACTCAACTATCAGAGGTAGTT
GGCGTCATCGAGCGCCATCTCGAACCGACGTTGCTGGCCGTACATTTGTACGGCTCCGCAGTGGATGGCG
GCCTGAAGCCACACAGTGATATTGATTTGCTGGTTACGGTGACCGTAAGGCTTGATGAAACAACGCGGCG
AGCTTTGATCAACGACCTTTTGGAAACTTCGGCTTCCCCTGGAGAGAGCGAGATTCTCCGCGCTGTAGAA
GTCACCATTGTTGTGCACGACGACATCATTCCGTGGCGTTATCCAGCTAAGCGCGAACTGCAATTTGGAG
AATGGCAGCGCAATGACATTCTTGCAGGTATCTTCGAGCCAGCCACGATCGACATTGATCTGGCTATCTT
GCTGACAAAAGCAAGAGAACATAGCGTTGCCTTGGTAGGTCCAGCGGCGGAGGAACTCTTTGATCCGGTT
CCTGAACAGGATCTATTTGAGGCGCTAAATGAAACCTTAACGCTATGGAACTCGCCGCCCGACTGGGCTG
GCGATGAGCGAAATGTAGTGCTTACGTTGTCCCGCATTTGGTACAGCGCAGTAACCGGCAAAATCGCGCC
GAAGGATGTCGCTGCCGACTGGGCAATGGAGCGCCTGCCGGCCCAGTATCAGCCCGTCATACTTGAAGCT
AGACAGGCTTATCTTGGACAAGAAGAAGATCGCTTGGCCTCGCGCGCAGATCAGTTGGAAGAATTTGTCC
ACTACGTGAAAGGCGAGATCACCAAGGTAGTCGGCAAATCTCGAGCATCAGCTTCAAAAGCGCTCTGAAG
TTCCTATACTTTCTAGAGAATAGGAACTTCGGAATAGGTACTTCAAGATCCCCAATTCGAGCTCATCGTC
CGGGCCGCAAGCTCCTAGCGGCGGATTTGTCCTACTCAGGAGAGCGTTCACCGACAAACAACAGATAAAA
CGAAAGGCCCAGTCTTTCGACTGAGCCTTTCGTTTTATTTGATGCCTCAAGCTAGAGAGTCATTACCCCA
GGCGTTTAAGGGCACCAATAACTGCCTTAAAAAAATTACGCCCCGCCCTGCCACTCATCGCAGTCTAGCT
TGGATTCTCACCAATAAAAAACGCCCGGCGGCAACCGAGCGTTCTGAACAAATCCAGATGGAGTTCTGAG
GTCATTACTGGATCTATCAACAGGAGTCCAAGCTCAGCTAATTAAGCTAGCTTATCGATACCGTCGACCT
CGAACCCCACGCCCCTCTTTAATACGACGGGCAATTTGCACTTCAGAAAATGAAGAGTTTGCTTTAGCCA
TAACAAAAGTCCAGTATGCTTTTTCACAGCATAACTGGACTGATTTCAGTTTACAACTATTCTGTCTAGT
TTAAGACTTTATTGTCATAGTTTAGATCTATTTTGTTCAGTTTAAGACTTTATTGTCCGCCCACACCTGC
TTACGCAGGGCATCCATTTATTACTCAACCGTAACCGATTTTGCCAGGTTACGCGGCTGGTCCTCTAGCT
GGCGTAATAGCGAAGAGGCCCGCACCGATCGCCCTTCCCAACAGTTGCGCAGCCTGAATGGCGAATGGCG
CCTGATGCGGTATTTTCTCCTTACGCATCTGTGCGGTATTTCACACCGCATATGGTGCACTCTCAGTACA
ATCTGCTCTGATGCCGCATAGTTAAGCCAGCCCCGACACCCGCCAACACCCGCTGACGCGCCCTGACGGG
CTTGTCTGCTCCCGGCATCCGCTTACAGACAAGCTGTGACCGTCTCCGGGAGCTGCATGTGTCAGAGGTT
TTCACCGTCGTCACCGAAACGCGCGAGACGAAAGGGCCTCGTGATACGCCTATTTTTATAGGTTAATGTC
ATGATAATAATGGTTTCTTAGACGTCAGGTGGCACTTTTCGGGGAAATGTGCGCGGAACCCCTATTTGTT
TATTTTTCTAAATACATTCAAATATGTATCCGCTCATGAGACAATAACCCTGATAAATGCTTCAATAATA
TTGAAAAAGGAAGAGTATGAGTATTCAACATTTCCGTGTCGCCCTTATTCCCTTTTTTGCGGCATTTTGC
CTTCCTGTTTTTGCTCACCCAGAAACGCTGGTGAAAGTAAAAGATGCTGAAGATCAGTTGGGTGCACGAG
TGGGTTACATCGAACTGGATCTCAACAGCGGTAAGATCCTTGAGAGTTTTCGCCCCGAAGAACGTTTTCC
AATGATGAGCACTTTTAAAGTTCTGCTATGTGGCGCGGTATTATCCCGTATTGACGCCGGGCAAGAGCAA
CTCGGTCGCCGCATACACTATTCTCAGAATGACTTGGTTGAGTACTCACCAGTCACAGAAAAGCATCTTA
CGGATGGCATGACAGTAAGAGAATTATGCAGTGCTGCCATAACCATGAGTGATAACACTGCGGCCAACTT
ACTTCTGACAACGATCGGAGGACCGAAGGAGCTAACCGCTTTTTTGCACAACATGGGGGATCATGTAACT
CGCCTTGATCGTTGGGAACCGGAGCTGAATGAAGCCATACCAAACGACGAGCGTGACACCACGATGCCTG
TAGCAATGGCAACAACGTTGCGCAAACTATTAACTGGCGAACTACTTACTCTAGCTTCCCGGCAACAATT
AATAGACTGGATGGAGGCGGATAAAGTTGCAGGACCACTTCTGCGCTCGGCCCTTCCGGCTGGCTGGTTT
ATTGCTGATAAATCTGGAGCCGGTGAGCGTGGGTCCCGCGGTATCATTGCAGCACTGGGGCCAGATGGTA
AGCCCTCCCGTATCGTAGTTATCTACACGACGGGGAGTCAGGCAACTATGGATGAACGAAATAGACAGAT
CGCTGAGATAGGTGCCTCACTGATTAAGCATTGGTAACTGTCAGACCAAGTTTACTCATATATACTTTAG
ATTGATTTAAAACTTCATTTTTAATTTAAAAGGATCTAGGTGAAGATCCTTTTTGATAATCTCATGACCA
AAATCCCTTAACGTGAGTTTTCGTTCCACTGAGCGTCAGACCCCGTAGAAAAGATCAAAGGCAGTTATTG
GTGCCTCACTGATTAAGCATTGGTAACTGTCAGACCAAGTTTACTCATATATACTTTAGATTGATTTAAA
ACTTCATTTTTAATTTTTGCGGCCGCAAGATCCGGCCACGATGCGTCCGGCGTAGAGGATCTGAAGATCA
GCAGTTCAACCTGTTGATAGTACGTACTAAGCTCTCATGTTTCACGTACTAAGCTCTCATGTTTAACGTA
CTAAGCTCTCATGTTTAACGAACTAAACCCTCATGGCTAACGTACTAAGCTCTCATGGCTAACGTACTAA
GCTCTCATGTTTCACGTACTAAGCTCTCATGTTTGAACAATAAAATTAATATAAATCAGCAACTTAAATA
GCCTCTAAGGTTTTAAGTTTTATAAGAAAAAAAAGAATATATAAGGCTTTTAAAGCTTTTAAGGTTTAAC
GGTTGTGGACAACAAGCCAGGGATGTAACGCACTGAGAAGCCCTTAGAGCCTCTCAAAGCAATTTTGAGT
GACACAGGAACACTTAACGGCTGACATGGGAATTAGCCATGGCATCACAGTATCGTGATGACAGAGGCAG
GGAGTGCGGCCTTTTTACGGTTCCTGGCCTTTTGCTGGCCTTTTGCTCACATGTTCTTTCCTGCGTTATC
AGGGGATTCCTTAAGGTATACTTTCCGCTGCATAACCCTGCTTCGGGGTCATTATAGCGATTTTTTCGGT
ATATCCATCCTTTTTCGCACGATATACAGGATTTTGCCAAAGGGTTCGTGTAGACTTTCCTTGGTGTATC
CAACGGCGTCAGCCGGGCAGGATAGGTGAAGTAGGCCCACCCGCGAGCGGGTGTTCCTTCTTCACTGTCC
CTTATTCGCACCTGGCGGTGCTCAACGGGAATCCTGCTCTGCGAGGCTGGCCGATAAGCTCTGATACCGC
TCGCCGCAGCCGAACGACCGAGCGCAGCGGGTCAGTGAGCGAGGAAGCGGAAGAGCCCAAACATAACAGG
AAGAAAAATGCCCCGCTGTGGGCGGACAAAATAGTTGGGAACTGGGAGGGGTGGAAATGGAGTTTTTAAG
GATTATTTAGGGAAGAGTGACAAAATAGATGGGAACTGGGTGTAGCGTCGTAAGCTAATACGAAAATTAA
AAATGACAAAATAGTTTGGAACTAGATTTCACTTATCTGGTTCTTGAGGCGGTTAAAAGAGCCGTACTCT
TCTCCGATGTCGACTAGGCCATGATGCTCATTCTGTGGGACCAAAACGAAAAAACACCCTTTCGGGTGTC
TTTTCTGGAATTTGGTACCGAGGCTGCAAGTCCCATTAAGGAGGCGCGCCTTATTACAGATCTTCCTCAG
AGATGAGCTTCTGTTCCAGATCTTCTTCTGAAATCAACTTTTGTTCCAGATCTTCTTCAGAGATGAGTTT
CTGCTCCGCGGCCGCGTCACCTCCTAGCTGACTCAAATCAATGCGTGTTTCATAAAGACCAGTGATGGAT
TGATGGATAAGAGTGGCATCTAAAACTTCTTTTGTAGACGTATATCGTTTACGATCAATTGTTGTATCAA
AATATTTAAAAGCAGCGGGAGCTCCAAGATTCGTCAACGTAAATAAATGAATAATATTTTCTGCTTGTTC
ACGTATTGGTTTGTCTCTATGTTTGTTATATGCACTAAGAACTTTATCTAAATTGGCATCTGCTAAAATA
ACACGCTTAGAAAATTCACTGATTTGCTCAATAATCTCATCTAAATAATGCTTATGCTGCTCCACAAACA
ATTGTTTTTGTTCGTTATCTTCTGGACTACCCTTCAACTTTTCATAATGACTAGCTAAATATAAAAAATT
CACATATTTGCTTGGCAGAGCCAGCTCATTTCCTTTTTGTAATTCTCCGGCACTAGCCAGCATCCGTTTA
CGACCGTTTTCTAACTCAAAAAGACTATATTTAGGTAGTTTAATGATTAAGTCTTTTTTAACTTCCTTAT
ATCCTTTAGCTTCTAAAAAGTCAATCGGATTTTTTTCAAAGGAACTTCTTTCCATAATTGTGATCCCTAG
TAACTCTTTAACGGATTTTAACTTCTTCGATTTCCCTTTTTCCACCTTAGCAACCACTAGGACTGAATAA
GCTACCGTTGGACTATCAAAACCACCATATTTTTTTGGATCCCAGTCTTTTTTACGAGCAATAAGCTTGT
CCGAATTTCTTTTTGGTAAAATTGACTCCTTGGAGAATCCGCCTGTCTGTACTTCTGTTTTCTTGACAAT
ATTGACTTGGGGCATGGACAATACTTTGCGCACTGTGGCAAAATCTCGCCCTTTATCCCAGACAATTTCT
CCAGTTTCCCCATTAGTTTCGATTAGAGGGCGTTTGCGAATCTCTCCATTTGCAAGTGTAATTTCTGTTT
TGAAGAAGTTCATGATATTAGAGTAAAAGAAATATTTTGCGGTTGCTTTGCCTATTTCTTGCTCAGACTT
AGCAATCATTTTACGAACATCATAAACTTTATAATCACCATAGACAAACTCCGATTCAAGTTTTGGATAT
TTCTTAATCAAAGCAGTTCCAACGACGGCATTTAGATACGCATCATGGGCATGATGGTAATTGTTAATCT
CACGTACTTTATAGAATTGGAAATCTTTTCGGAAGTCAGAAACTAATTTAGATTTTAAGGTAATCACTTT
AACCTCTCGAATAAGTTTATCATTTTCATCGTATTTAGTATTCATGCGACTATCCAAAATTTGTGCCACA
TGCTTAGTGATTTGGCGAGTTTCAACCAATTGGCGTTTGATAAAACCAGCTTTATCAAGTTCACTCAAAC
CTCCACGTTCAGCTTTCGTTAAATTATCAAACTTACGTTGAGTGATTAACTTGGCGTTTAGAAGTTGTCT
CCAATAGTTTTTCATCTTTTTGACTACTTCTTCACTTGGAACGTTATCCGATTTACCACGATTTTTATCA
GAACGCGTTAAGACCTTATTGTCTATTGAATCGTCTTTAAGGAAACTTTGTGGAACAATGGCATCGACAT
CATAATCACTTAAACGATTAATATCTAATTCTTGGTCCACATACATGTCTCTTCCATTTTGGAGATAATA
GAGATAGAGCTTTTCATTTTGCAATTGAGTATTTTCAACAGGATGCTCTTTAAGAATCTGACTTCCTAAT
TCTTTGATACCTTCTTCGATTCGTTTCATACGCTCTCGCGAATTTTTCTGGCCCTTTTGAGTTGTCTGAT
TTTCACGTGCCATTTCAATAACGATATTTTCTGGCTTATGCCGCCCCATTACTTTGACCAATTCATCAAC
AACTTTTACAGTCTGTAAAATACCTTTTTTAATAGCAGGGCTACCAGCTAAATTTGCAATATGTTCATGT
AAACTATCGCCTTGTCCAGACACTTGTGCTTTTTGAATATCTTCTTTAAATGTCAAACTATCATCATGGA
TCAGCTGCATAAAATTGCGATTGGCAAAACCATCTGATTTCAAAAAATCTAATATTGTTTTGCCAGATTG
CTTATCCCTAATACCATTAATCAATTTTCGAGACAAACGTCCCCAACCAGTATAACGGCGACGTTTAAGC
TGTTTCATCACCTTATCATCAAAGAGGTGAGCATATGTTTTAAGTCTTTCCTCAATCATCTCCCTATCTT
CAAATAAGGTCAATGTTAAAACAATATCCTCTAAGATATCTTCATTTTCTTCATTATCCAAAAAATCTTT
ATCTTTAATAATTTTTAGCAAATCATGGTAGGTACCTAATGAAGCATTAAATCTATCTTCAACTCCTGAA
ATTTCAACACTATCAAAACATTCTATTTTTTTGAAATAATCTTCTTTTAATTGCTTAACGGTTACTTTTC
GATTTGTTTTGAAGAGTAAATCAACAATGGCTTTCTTCTGTTCACCTGAAAGAAATGCTGGTTTTCGCAT
TCCTTCAGTAACATATTTGACCTTTGTCAATTCGTTATAAACCGTAAAATACTCATAAAGCAAACTATGT
TTTGGTAGTACTTTTTCATTTGGAAGATTTTTATCAAAGTTTGTCATGCGTTCAATAAATGATTGAGCTG
AAGCACCTTTATCGACAACTTCTTCAAAATTCCATGGGGTAATTGTTTCTTCAGACTTCCGAGTCATCCA
TGCAAAACGACTATTGCCACGCGCCAATGGACCAACATAATAAGGGATTCGAAAAGTCAAGATTTTTTCA
ATCTTCTCACGATTGTCTTTTAAAAATGGATAAAAATCTTCTTGTCGTCTCAAAATAGCATGCAGCTCAC
CCAAGTGAATTTGATGGGGAATAGAGCCGTTGTCAAAGGTCCGTTGCTTGCGCAGCAAATCTTCACGATT
TAGTTTCACCAATAATTCCTCAGTACCATCCATTTTTTCTAAAATTGGTTTGATAAATTTATAAAATTCT
TCTTGGCTAGCTCCCCCATCAATATAACCTGCATATCCGTTTTTTGATTGATCAAAAAAGATTTCTTTAT
ACTTTTCTGGAAGTTGTTGTCGAACTAAAGCTTTTAAAAGAGTCAAGTCTTGATGATGTTCATCGTAGCG
TTTAATCATTGAAGCTGATAGGGGAGCCTTAGTTATTTCAGTATTTACTCTTAGGATATCTGAAAGTAAA
ATAGCATCTGATAAATTCTTAGCTGCCAAAAACAAATCAGCATATTGATCTCCAATTTGCGCCAATAAAT
TATCTAAATCATCATCGTAAGTATCTTTTGAAAGCTGTAATTTAGCATCTTCTGCCAAATCAAAATTTGA
TTTAAAATTAGGGGTCAAACCCAATGACAAAGCAATGAGATTCCCAAATAAGCCATTTTTCTTCTCACCG
GGGAGCTGAGCAATGAGATTTTCTAATCGTCTTGATTTACTCAATCGTGCAGAAAGAATCGCTTTAGCAT
CTACTCCACTTGCGTTAATAGGGTTTTCTTCAAATAATTGATTGTAGGTTTGTACCAACTGGATAAATAG
TTTGTCCACATCACTATTATCAGGATTTAAATCTCCCTCAATCAAAAAATGACCACGAAACTTAATCATA
TGCGCTAAGGCCAAATAGATTAAGCGCAAATCCGCTTTATCAGTAGAATCTACCAATTTTTTTCGCAGAT
GATAGATAGTTGGATATTTCTCATGATAAGCAACTTCATCTACTATATTTCCAAAAATAGGATGACGTTC
ATGCTTCTTATCTTCTTCCACCAAAAAAGACTCTTCAAGTCGATGAAAGAAACTATCATCTACTTTCGCC
ATCTCATTTGAAAAAATCTCCTGTAGATAACAAATACGATTCTTCCGACGTGTATACCTTCTACGAGCTG
TCCGTTTGAGACGAGTCGCTTCCGCTGTCTCTCCACTGTCAAATAAAAGAGCCCCTATAAGATTTTTTTT
GATACTGTGGCGGTCTGTATTTCCCAGAACCTTGAACTTTTTAGACGGAACCTTATATTCATCAGTGATC
ACCGCCCATCCGACGCTATTTGTGCCGATAGCTAAGCCTATTGAGTATTTCTTATCCATACTAGTTTTCC
TGTGTGAAACCTGCTGATGTGCTCAGTATCTTGTTATCCGCTCACAATGTCAATGTTATCCGCTCACATT
TATAATATTTTATCTGATTAATAAGATGATCTTCTTGAGATCGTTTTGGTCTGCGCGTAATCTCTTGCTC
TGAAAACGAAAAAACCGCCTTGCAGGGCGGTTTTTCGAAGGTTCTCTGAGCTACCAACTCTTTGAACCGA
GGTAACTGGCTTGGTGATAAGCTGTCAAACCAGATCAATTCGCACTAGTCTGCAGACGTAAAAAAAGCGG
CGTGGTTAGCCGCTTTTTTAATTGCCGGAGCGCAATAAAAAAGCCCCCGGAAGGTGATCTTCCGGGGGCT
TTCTCATGCGTTGCTTGTATTGAAAATGGGGGCCATGCCTACCTATCTGCCTCCCGGGAAGCGGCATGCA
TTTACGTT
